Addgene plasmid #155670: HSPB1
Purpose: For use in RBP tethering screen
Depositing lab: Eugene Yeo. Depositing organization: University of California, San Diego (UCSD). Publication: Large-scale tethered function assays identify factors that regulate mRNA stability and translation. Luo EC, Nathanson JL, Tan FE, Schwartz JL, Schmok JC, Shankar A, Markmiller S, Yee BA, Sathe S, Pratt GA, Scaletta DB, Ha Y, Hill DE, Aigner S, Yeo GW. Nat Struct Mol Biol. 2020 Oct;27(10):989-1000. doi: 10.1038/s41594-020-0477-6. Epub 2020 Aug 17. PubMed 32807991.
Backbone
  Vector backbone: E2.pEF5-DEST-FL-V5-MCP
  Backbone size w/o insert (bp): 7357
  Vector type: Mammalian Expression
Growth in bacteria
  Bacterial resistance: Ampicillin, 100 μg/mL
  Growth temperature: 37°C
  Growth strain: DH5alpha
  Copy number: High Copy
Gene/Insert
  Gene/Insert name: HSPB1 (alt name: Accession: BC073768,BC000510)
  Species: H. sapiens (human)
  Insert size (bp): 618
  Mutation: none
  Entrez Gene: HSPB1 (a.k.a. CMT2F, HEL-S-102, HMN2B, HMND3, HS.76067, HSP27, HSP28, Hsp25, SRP27)
  Promoter: EF-1a
  Tag / fusion protein: V5-MCP (C terminal on backbone)
  Cloning method: Gateway Cloning
  Sequencing primers: 5′ TAATACGACTCACTATAGGG; 3′ gctcgagtctagagggc
Resource information
  A portion of this plasmid was derived from a plasmid made by: DNASU Plasmid Repository Center for Personalized Diagnostics Biodesign Institute
Terms and licenses: Academic/Nonprofit Terms; Industry Terms: Not Available to Industry
How to cite: HSPB1 was a gift from Eugene Yeo (Addgene plasmid # 155670 ; http://n2t.net/addgene:155670 ; RRID:Addgene_155670)
