[The description below was written by a language model from this plasmid's Addgene catalogue record and pLannotate feature annotations shown in this document.]
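Description:
HSPB1 is a mammalian expression plasmid built by Gateway cloning into the E2.pEF5-DEST-FL-V5-MCP destination backbone. It was made for a large-scale tethered-function screen of RNA-binding proteins. It is propagated in E. coli at high copy from a ColE1/pUC-type origin and selected with ampicillin through the bla gene and its native promoter. The annotated sequence is 6,985 nt, which is shorter than the listed backbone size. This is expected, because the Gateway reaction replaces the destination cassette with the smaller insert.

The payload is the human HSPB1 open reading frame, which encodes the small heat shock protein also known as HSP27. It is flanked by attB1 and attB2 sites and driven by the strong constitutive EF-1α promoter. A T7 promoter sits just upstream of the insert. The coding sequence is followed by a V5 epitope tag and the bacteriophage MS2 coat protein (MCP), giving the C-terminal V5-MCP fusion described in the record, and the unit ends with a bGH polyadenylation signal. MCP binds MS2 stem-loop RNA structures, so the fusion can be recruited to a reporter transcript carrying such hairpins. This allows the effect of HSPB1 on mRNA stability or translation to be tested, and V5 allows detection of the fusion protein.

Downstream, an FRT site directly precedes a hygromycin resistance gene with an SV40 poly(A) signal, and no complete promoter is annotated for it. This arrangement resembles designs for Flp-mediated integration at a genomic FRT site, although the record does not state that use. The remaining annotations are short fragments (f1 ori, SV40 promoter, ble, lacI, CMV enhancer, small t antigen) that appear to be backbone remnants.
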