Features (pLannotate 1.2.2; 24 found; start..end, strand, type, name):
      1..1179    +  promoter       EF-1α promoter: strong constitutive promoter for human elongation factor EF-1α
   1196..1214    +  promoter       T7 promoter: promoter for bacteriophage T7 RNA polymerase
   1293..1317    +  protein_bind   attB1: mutant version of attB; recombination site for the Gateway® BP reaction BP Clonase™
   1323..1937    +  CDS            HSPB1 (sequence partly withheld): HSPB1_HUMAN - Also known as HSP27, HSP28. Experimental evidence at protein level: Swiss-Prot protein existence level 1. Small heat shock protein which functions as a molecular chaperone probably maintaining denatured proteins in a folding- competent state (PubMed:10383393, PubMed:20178975). Plays a role in stress resistance and actin organization (PubMed:19166925). Through its molecular chaperone activity may regulate numerous biological processes including the phosphorylation and the axonal transport of neurofilament proteins (PubMed:23728742). From Homo sapiens (Human).
   1942..1966    -  protein_bind   attB2: mutant version of attB; recombination site for the Gateway® BP reaction BP Clonase™
   2091..2132    +  CDS            V5 tag: epitope tag from simian virus 5
   2145..2531    +  CDS            MS2: bacteriophage MS2 coat protein binds to a specific stem-loop structure in the viral RNA (Peabody, 1993)
   2593..2817    +  polyA_signal   bGH poly(A) signal: bovine growth hormone polyadenylation signal
   2821..2842    +  promoter       SV40 promoter (fragment): SV40 enhancer and early promoter
   2863..3096    +  rep_origin     f1 ori (fragment) (sequence partly withheld): f1 bacteriophage origin of replication; arrow indicates direction of (+) strand synthesis
   3101..3148    +  protein_bind   FRT: FLP-mediated recombination occurs in the 8-bp core sequence TCTAGAAA (Turan and Bode, 2011). FLP recombinase from the Saccharomyces cerevisiae 2μ plasmid
   3156..4178    +  CDS            HygR: aminoglycoside phosphotransferase from E. coli; aph(4)-Ia; confers resistance to hygromycin
   4188..4313    +  CDS            ble (fragment): BLE_KLEPN - Experimental evidence at protein level: Swiss-Prot protein existence level 1. Binding protein with a strong affinity to the bleomycin family of antibiotics. Binds to CL990; an antimitotic-antibiotic compound. From Klebsiella pneumoniae.
   4308..4429    +  polyA_signal   SV40 poly(A) signal: SV40 polyadenylation signal
   4502..4518    -  protein_bind   lac operator: The lac repressor binds to the lac operator to inhibit transcription in E. coli. This inhibition can be relieved by adding lactose or isopropyl-β-D-thiogalactopyranoside (IPTG). lac repressor encoded by lacI
   4526..4556    -  promoter       lac promoter: promoter for the E. coli lac operon
   4571..4592    -  protein_bind   CAP binding site: CAP binding activates transcription in the presence of cAMP. E. coli catabolite activator protein
   4605..4697    -  CDS            lacI (fragment): lac repressor; lacI; The lac repressor binds to the lac operator to inhibit transcription in E. coli. This inhibition can be relieved by adding lactose or isopropyl-β-D-thiogalactopyranoside (IPTG).
   4880..5468    -  rep_origin     ori: high-copy-number ColE1/pMB1/pBR322/pUC origin of replication
   5639..6499    -  CDS            AmpR: β-lactamase; bla; confers resistance to ampicillin, carbenicillin, and related antibiotics
   6500..6604    -  promoter       AmpR promoter: bla
   6663..6715    -  misc_feature   bom (fragment): basis of mobility region from pBR322
   6870..6888    +  enhancer       CMV enhancer (fragment): human cytomegalovirus immediate early enhancer
   6913..6979    +  CDS            small t antigen (fragment): SV40 (simian virus 40) small t antigen
>Addgene plasmid #155670 | HSPB1 | addgene full sequence | sequence record 376889 | Addgene NGS Result
GGCTCCGGTGCCCGTCAGTGGGCAGAGCGCACATCGCCCACAGTCCCCGAGAAGTTGGGGGGAGGGGTCG
GCAATTGAACCGGTGCCTAGAGAAGGTGGCGCGGGGTAAACTGGGAAAGTGATGTCGTGTACTGGCTCCG
CCTTTTTCCCGAGGGTGGGGGAGAACCGTATATAAGTGCAGTAGTCGCCGTGAACGTTCTTTTTCGCAAC
GGGTTTGCCGCCAGAACACAGGTAAGTGCCGTGTGTGGTTCCCGCGGGCCTGGCCTCTTTACGGGTTATG
GCCCTTGCGTGCCTTGAATTACTTCCACCTGGCTGCAGTACGTGATTCTTGATCCCGAGCTTCGGGTTGG
AAGTGGGTGGGAGAGTTCGAGGCCTTGCGCTTAAGGAGCCCCTTCGCCTCGTGCTTGAGTTGAGGCCTGG
CCTGGGCGCTGGGGCCGCCGCGTGCGAATCTGGTGGCACCTTCGCGCCTGTCTCGCTGCTTTCGATAAGT
CTCTAGCCATTTAAAATTTTTGATGACCTGCTGCGACGCTTTTTTTCTGGCAAGATAGTCTTGTAAATGC
GGGCCAAGATCTGCACACTGGTATTTCGGTTTTTGGGGCCGCGGGCGGCGACGGGGCCCGTGCGTCCCAG
CGCACATGTTCGGCGAGGCGGGGCCTGCGAGCGCGGCCACCGAGAATCGGACGGGGGTAGTCTCAAGCTG
GCCGGCCTGCTCTGGTGCCTGGCCTCGCGCCGCCGTGTATCGCCCCGCCCTGGGCGGCAAGGCTGGCCCG
GTCGGCACCAGTTGCGTGAGCGGAAAGATGGCCGCTTCCCGGCCCTGCTGCAGGGAGCTCAAAATGGAGG
ACGCGGCGCTCGGGAGAGCGGGCGGGTGAGTCACCCACACAAAGGAAAAGGGCCTTTCCGTCCTCAGCCG
TCGCTTCATGTGACTCCACGGAGTACCGGGCGCCGTCCAGGCACCTCGATTAGTTCTCGAGCTTTTGGAG
TACGTCGTCTTTAGGTTGGGGGGAGGGGTTTTATGCGATGGAGTTTCCCCACACTGAGTGGGTGGAGACT
GAAGTTAGGCCAGCTTGGCACTTGATGTAATTCTCCTTGGAATTTGCCCTTTTTGAGTTTGGATCTTGGT
TCATTCTCAAGCCTCAGACAGTGGTTCAAAGTTTTTTTCTTCCATTTCAGGTGTCGTGAGGAATTAGCTT
GGTACTAATACGACTCACTATAGGGAGACCCAAGCTGGCTAGGTAAGCTTGGTACCGAGCTCGGATCCAC
TAGTCCAGTGTGGTGGAATTCTGCAGATATCAACAAGTTTGTACAAAAAAGCAGGCTCCACCATGACCGA
GCGCCGCGTCCCCTTCTCGCTCCTGCGGGGCCCCAGCTGGGACCCCTTCCGCGACTGGTACCCGCATAGC
CGCCTCTTCGACCAGGCCTTCGGGCTGCCCCGGCTGCCGGAGGAGTGGTCGCAGTGGTTAGGCGGCAGCA
GCTGGCCAGGCTACGTGCGCCCCCTGCCCCCCGCCGCCATCGAGAGCCCCGCAGTGGCCGCGCCCGCCTA
CAGCCGCGCGCTCAGCCGGCAACTCAGCAGC
[264 nt withheld, positions 1572-1835]
CTAGCCACGCAGTCCAACGAGATCACCATCCCAGTCACCTTCGAGTCGCGGGCCCAGCTTGGGGGCCCAG
AAGCTGCAAAATCCGATGAGACTGCCGCCAAGTTGGACCCAGCTTTCTTGTACAAAGTGGTTGATATCCA
GCACAGTGGCGGCCGCTCGAGTCTAGAGGGCCCGCGGTTCGAAACCAGCGGAGGCGGCGGAAGCGGGGGA
GGAGGCAGCGGCGGAGGCGGCAGCGGGGGCGGCGGAAGCGCTACCGGTAAGCCTATCCCTAACCCTCTCC
TCGGTCTCGATTCTACGCGTACCGGTATGGCTTCTAACTTTACTCAGTTCGTTCTCGTCGACAATGGCGG
AACTGGCGACGTGACTGTCGCCCCAAGCAACTTCGCTAACGGGGTCGCTGAATGGATCAGCTCTAACTCG
CGATCACAGGCTTACAAAGTAACCTGTAGCGTTCGTCAGAGCTCTGCGCAGAATCGCAAATACACCATCA
AAGTCGAGGTGCCTAAAGTGGCAACCCAGACTGTTGGTGGTGAAGAGCTTCCTGTAGCCGGATGGAGATC
TTACTTAAATATGGAACTAACCATTCCAATTTTCGCCACGAATTCCGACTGCGAGCTTATTGTTAAGGCA
ATGCAAGGTCTCCTAAAAGATGGAAACCCGATTCCCTCGGCCATCGCGGCCAACTCCGGCATCTACGGAG
GTGGAGGTGGATCTCGTACGGGTTAGTAATGAGTTTAAACCCGCTGATCAGCCTCGACTGTGCCTTCTAG
TTGCCAGCCATCTGTTGTTTGCCCCTCCCCCGTGCCTTCCTTGACCCTGGAAGGTGCCACTCCCACTGTC
CTTTCCTAATAAAATGAGGAAATTGCATCGCATTGTCTGAGTAGGTGTCATTCTATTCTGGGGGGTGGGG
TGGGGCAGGACAGCAAGGGGGAGGATTGGGAAGACAATAGCAGGCATGCTGGGGATGCGGTGGGCTCTAT
GGCTTCTGAGGCGGAAAGAACCAGCTGGGGCTCTAGGGGGTATCCCC
[124 nt withheld, positions 2863-2986]
C
[91 nt withheld, positions 2988-3078]
AGGGTGATGGTTCACGTACCTAGAAGTTCCTATTCCGAAGTTCCTATTCTCTAGAAAGTATAGGAACTTC
CTTGGCCAAAAAGCCTGAACTCACCGCGACGTCTGTCGAGAAGTTTCTGATCGAAAAGTTCGACAGCGTC
TCCGACCTGATGCAGCTCTCGGAGGGCGAAGAATCTCGTGCTTTCAGCTTCGATGTAGGAGGGCGTGGAT
ATGTCCTGCGGGTAAATAGCTGCGCCGATGGTTTCTACAAAGATCGTTATGTTTATCGGCACTTTGCATC
GGCCGCGCTCCCGATTCCGGAAGTGCTTGACATTGGGGAATTCAGCGAGAGCCTGACCTATTGCATCTCC
CGCCGTGCACAGGGTGTCACGTTGCAAGACCTGCCTGAAACCGAACTGCCCGCTGTTCTGCAGCCGGTCG
CGGAGGCCATGGATGCGATCGCTGCGGCCGATCTTAGCCAGACGAGCGGGTTCGGCCCATTCGGACCGCA
AGGAATCGGTCAATACACTACATGGCGTGATTTCATATGCGCGATTGCTGATCCCCATGTGTATCACTGG
CAAACTGTGATGGACGACACCGTCAGTGCGTCCGTCGCGCAGGCTCTCGATGAGCTGATGCTTTGGGCCG
AGGACTGCCCCGAAGTCCGGCACCTCGTGCACGCGGATTTCGGCTCCAACAATGTCCTGACGGACAATGG
CCGCATAACAGCGGTCATTGACTGGAGCGAGGCGATGTTCGGGGATTCCCAATACGAGGTCGCCAACATC
TTCTTCTGGAGGCCGTGGTTGGCTTGTATGGAGCAGCAGACGCGCTACTTCGAGCGGAGGCATCCGGAGC
TTGCAGGATCGCCGCGGCTCCGGGCGTATATGCTCCGCATTGGTCTTGACCAACTCTATCAGAGCTTGGT
TGACGGCAATTTCGATGATGCAGCTTGGGCGCAGGGTCGATGCGACGCAATCGTCCGATCCGGAGCCGGG
ACTGTCGGGCGTACACAAATCGCCCGCAGAAGCGCGGCCGTCTGGACCGATGGCTGTGTAGAAGTACTCG
CCGATAGTGGAAACCGACGCCCCAGCACTCGTCCGAGGGCAAAGGAATAGCACGTACTACGAGATTTCGA
TTCCACCGCCGCCTTCTATGAAAGGTTGGGCTTCGGAATCGTTTTCCGGGACGCCGGCTGGATGATCCTC
CAGCGCGGGGATCTCATGCTGGAGTTCTTCGCCCACCCCAACTTGTTTATTGCAGCTTATAATGGTTACA
AATAAAGCAATAGCATCACAAATTTCACAAATAAAGCATTTTTTTCACTGCATTCTAGTTGTGGTTTGTC
CAAACTCATCAATGTATCTTATCATGTCTGTATACCGTCGACCTCTAGCTAGAGCTTGGCGTAATCATGG
TCATAGCTGTTTCCTGTGTGAAATTGTTATCCGCTCACAATTCCACACAACATACGAGCCGGAAGCATAA
AGTGTAAAGCCTGGGGTGCCTAATGAGTGAGCTAACTCACATTAATTGCGTTGCGCTCACTGCCCGCTTT
CCAGTCGGGAAACCTGTCGTGCCAGCTGCATTAATGAATCGGCCAACGCGCGGGGAGAGGCGGTTTGCGT
ATTGGGCGCTCTTCCGCTTCCTCGCTCACTGACTCGCTGCGCTCGGTCGTTCGGCTGCGGCGAGCGGTAT
CAGCTCACTCAAAGGCGGTAATACGGTTATCCACAGAATCAGGGGATAACGCAGGAAAGAACATGTGAGC
AAAAGGCCAGCAAAAGGCCAGGAACCGTAAAAAGGCCGCGTTGCTGGCGTTTTTCCATAGGCTCCGCCCC
CCTGACGAGCATCACAAAAATCGACGCTCAAGTCAGAGGTGGCGAAACCCGACAGGACTATAAAGATACC
AGGCGTTTCCCCCTGGAAGCTCCCTCGTGCGCTCTCCTGTTCCGACCCTGCCGCTTACCGGATACCTGTC
CGCCTTTCTCCCTTCGGGAAGCGTGGCGCTTTCTCATAGCTCACGCTGTAGGTATCTCAGTTCGGTGTAG
GTCGTTCGCTCCAAGCTGGGCTGTGTGCACGAACCCCCCGTTCAGCCCGACCGCTGCGCCTTATCCGGTA
ACTATCGTCTTGAGTCCAACCCGGTAAGACACGACTTATCGCCACTGGCAGCAGCCACTGGTAACAGGAT
TAGCAGAGCGAGGTATGTAGGCGGTGCTACAGAGTTCTTGAAGTGGTGGCCTAACTACGGCTACACTAGA
AGAACAGTATTTGGTATCTGCGCTCTGCTGAAGCCAGTTACCTTCGGAAAAAGAGTTGGTAGCTCTTGAT
CCGGCAAACAAACCACCGCTGGTAGCGGTGGTTTTTTTGTTTGCAAGCAGCAGATTACGCGCAGAAAAAA
AGGATCTCAAGAAGATCCTTTGATCTTTTCTACGGGGTCTGACGCTCAGTGGAACGAAAACTCACGTTAA
GGGATTTTGGTCATGAGATTATCAAAAAGGATCTTCACCTAGATCCTTTTAAATTAAAAATGAAGTTTTA
AATCAATCTAAAGTATATATGAGTAAACTTGGTCTGACAGTTACCAATGCTTAATCAGTGAGGCACCTAT
CTCAGCGATCTGTCTATTTCGTTCATCCATAGTTGCCTGACTCCCCGTCGTGTAGATAACTACGATACGG
GAGGGCTTACCATCTGGCCCCAGTGCTGCAATGATACCGCGAGACCCACGCTCACCGGCTCCAGATTTAT
CAGCAATAAACCAGCCAGCCGGAAGGGCCGAGCGCAGAAGTGGTCCTGCAACTTTATCCGCCTCCATCCA
GTCTATTAATTGTTGCCGGGAAGCTAGAGTAAGTAGTTCGCCAGTTAATAGTTTGCGCAACGTTGTTGCC
ATTGCTACAGGCATCGTGGTGTCACGCTCGTCGTTTGGTATGGCTTCATTCAGCTCCGGTTCCCAACGAT
CAAGGCGAGTTACATGATCCCCCATGTTGTGCAAAAAAGCGGTTAGCTCCTTCGGTCCTCCGATCGTTGT
CAGAAGTAAGTTGGCCGCAGTGTTATCACTCATGGTTATGGCAGCACTGCATAATTCTCTTACTGTCATG
CCATCCGTAAGATGCTTTTCTGTGACTGGTGAGTACTCAACCAAGTCATTCTGAGAATAGTGTATGCGGC
GACCGAGTTGCTCTTGCCCGGCGTCAATACGGGATAATACCGCGCCACATAGCAGAACTTTAAAAGTGCT
CATCATTGGAAAACGTTCTTCGGGGCGAAAACTCTCAAGGATCTTACCGCTGTTGAGATCCAGTTCGATG
TAACCCACTCGTGCACCCAACTGATCTTCAGCATCTTTTACTTTCACCAGCGTTTCTGGGTGAGCAAAAA
CAGGAAGGCAAAATGCCGCAAAAAAGGGAATAAGGGCGACACGGAAATGTTGAATACTCATACTCTTCCT
TTTTCAATATTATTGAAGCATTTATCAGGGTTATTGTCTCATGAGCGGATACATATTTGAATGTATTTAG
AAAAATAAACAAATAGGGGTTCCGCGCACATTTCCCCGAAAAGTGCCACCTGACGTCGACGGATCGGGAG
ATCTCCCGATCCCCTATGGTGCACTCTCAGTACAATCTGCTCTGATGCCGCATAGTTAAGCCAGTATCTG
CTCCCTGCTTGTGTGTTGGAGGTCGCTGAGTAGTGCGCGAGCAAAATTTAAGCTACAACAAGGCAAGGCT
TGACCGACAATTGCATGAAGAATCTGCTTAGGGTTAGGCGTTTTGCGCTGCTTCGCGATGTACGGGCCAG
ATATACGCGTTGACATTGATTATTGACTAGGCTTTTGCAAAAAGCTTTGCAAAGATGGATAAAGTTTTAA
ACAGAGAGGAATCTTTGCAGCTAATGGACCTTCTAGGTCTTGAAAGGAGTGGGAATT
