>Addgene plasmid #155670 | HSPB1 | depositor partial sequence | sequence record 301074 | Insert Sequence
ATGACCGAGCGCCGCGTCCCCTTCTCGCTCCTGCGGGGCCCCAGCTGGGACCCCTTCCGCGACTGGTACC
CGCATAGCCGCCTCTTCGACCAGGCCTTCGGGCTGCCCCGGCTGCCGGAGGAGTGGTCGCAGTGGTTAGG
CGGCAGCAGCTGGCCAGGCTACGTGCGCCCCCTGCCCCCCGCCGCCATCGAGAGCCCCGCAGTGGCCGCG
CCCGCCTACAGCCGCGCGCTCAGCCGGCAACTCAGCAGC
[264 nt withheld, positions 250-513]
CTAGCCACGCAGTCCAACGAGATCACCATCCCAGTCACCTTCGAGTCGCGGGCCCAGCTTGGGGGCCCAG
AAGCTGCAAAATCCGATGAGACTGCCGCCAAGTTG
